Addgene plasmid #132243: pDONR221_SLC6A20
Purpose: Gateway entry clone with codon-optimized ORF sequence for subcloning into custom expression vectors
Depositing lab: RESOLUTE Consortium & Giulio Superti-Furga. Depositing organization: CeMM Research Center for Molecular Medicine. Publication: The RESOLUTE consortium: unlocking SLC transporters for drug discovery. Superti-Furga G, Lackner D, Wiedmer T, Ingles-Prieto A, Barbosa B, Girardi E, Goldmann U, Gurtl B, Klavins K, Klimek C, Lindinger S, Lineiro-Retes E, Muller AC, Onstein S, Redinger G, Reil D, Sedlyarov V, Wolf G, Crawford M, Everley R, ... Steppan CM. Nat Rev Drug Discov. 2020 Jul;19(7):429-430. doi: 10.1038/d41573-020-00056-6. PubMed 32265506.
Backbone
  Vector backbone: pDONR221
  Backbone manufacturer: Thermo Fisher Scientific
  Backbone size w/o insert (bp): 2550
  Vector type: Mammalian Expression
Growth in bacteria
  Bacterial resistance: Kanamycin, 50 μg/mL
  Growth temperature: 37°C
  Growth strain: Stbl3
  Copy number: High Copy
Gene/Insert
  Gene/Insert name: SLC6A20 (alt name: XT3, Xtrp3)
  Species: H. sapiens (human)
  Insert size (bp): 1776
  Entrez Gene: SLC6A20 (a.k.a. SIT1, XT3, Xtrp3)
  Cloning method: Gateway Cloning
  Sequencing primers: 5′ M13-fwd; 3′ M13-rev
Terms and licenses: Academic/Nonprofit Terms; Industry Terms
Depositor comments: For more information on the full Resolute plasmid collection, please see www.addgene.org/depositor-collections/re-solute/. Please provide your feedback on this plasmid to the RESOLUTE consortium by filling out their RESOLUTE repository feedback form: https://forms.office.com/Pages/ResponsePage.aspx?id=0e05yklzmkS7rjFGQL4N7z4feCLQvEJAmVcOCM_u885UN1JJRko0Ukg4TVQwNTZLOUxPQVJWT1NHUCQlQCN0PWcu
How to cite: pDONR221_SLC6A20 was a gift from RESOLUTE Consortium & Giulio Superti-Furga (Addgene plasmid # 132243 ; http://n2t.net/addgene:132243 ; RRID:Addgene_132243)
