[The description below was written by a language model from this plasmid's Addgene catalogue record and pLannotate feature annotations shown in this document.]
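Description:
pDONR221_SLC6A20 is a Gateway entry clone built on the pDONR221 backbone, carrying a codon-optimized open reading frame for human SLC6A20 (also known as SIT1, XT3 or XTRP3). The full sequence record is 4,326 nt. The plasmid is propagated in E. coli from a high-copy ColE1/pUC-type origin and selected with kanamycin through an aminoglycoside phosphotransferase (KanR) gene. Although the catalogue lists the vector type as mammalian expression, the annotated features show no eukaryotic promoter or polyadenylation signal. The clone therefore serves as a shuttle for the ORF rather than as an expression vector in its own right.

The 1,776 bp SLC6A20 coding sequence sits between attL1 and attL2 sites. These are the recombination substrates for the Gateway LR reaction, so the ORF can be transferred directionally and in frame into any attR-containing destination vector that supplies the desired promoter, tags or delivery system. Upstream of attL1, rrnB T1 and T2 terminators insulate the insert from read-through transcription originating in the backbone. A T7 promoter lies just outside attL2 and points back toward the insert. The short lacI and lacZα fragments are backbone remnants with no evident function. M13 forward and reverse primer sites flank the cassette for sequence verification.

SLC6A20 encodes a solute carrier that mediates uptake of imino acids such as L-proline and pipecolate, N-methylated amino acids, and glycine. The clone belongs to a large consortium collection of SLC transporter ORFs, intended for subcloning into custom expression vectors to study transporter function and support drug discovery.
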