Features (pLannotate 1.2.2; 10 found; start..end, strand, type, name):
    121..213     +  CDS            lacI (fragment): lac repressor; lacI; The lac repressor binds to the lac operator to inhibit transcription in E. coli. This inhibition can be relieved by adding lactose or isopropyl-β-D-thiogalactopyranoside (IPTG).
    268..295     -  terminator     rrnB T2 terminator: transcription terminator T2 from the E. coli rrnB gene
    427..470     +  terminator     rrnB T1 terminator: Escherichia coli rrnB; transcription terminator T1 from the E. coli rrnB gene
    517..553     -  CDS            lacZα (fragment): LacZα fragment of β-galactosidase; lacZ fragment
    569..668     +  protein_bind   attL1: mutant version of attL; recombination site for the Gateway® LR reaction LR Clonase™
    674..2449    +  CDS            SLC6A20: S6A20_HUMAN - Also known as SIT1, XT3, XTRP3. Experimental evidence at protein level: Swiss-Prot protein existence level 1. Mediates the calcium-dependent uptake of imino acids such as L-proline, N-methyl-L-proline and pipecolate as well as N-methylated amino acids. Involved in the transport of glycine. From Homo sapiens (Human).
   2451..2550    -  protein_bind   attL2: mutant version of attL; recombination site for the Gateway® LR reaction LR Clonase™
   2568..2586    -  promoter       T7 promoter: promoter for bacteriophage T7 RNA polymerase
   2720..3529    +  CDS            KanR: aminoglycoside phosphotransferase; aph(3')-Ia; confers resistance to kanamycin in bacteria or G418 (Geneticin®) in eukaryotes
   3676..4264    +  rep_origin     ori: high-copy-number ColE1/pMB1/pBR322/pUC origin of replication
>Addgene plasmid #132243 | pDONR221_SLC6A20 | addgene full sequence | sequence record 264194 | Addgene NGS Result
CTTTCCTGCGTTATCCCCTGATTCTGTGGATAACCGTATTACCGCCTTTGAGTGAGCTGATACCGCTCGC
CGCAGCCGAACGACCGAGCGCAGCGAGTCAGTGAGCGAGGAAGCGGAAGAGCGCCCAATACGCAAACCGC
CTCTCCCCGCGCGTTGGCCGATTCATTAATGCAGCTGGCACGACAGGTTTCCCGACTGGAAAGCGGGCAG
TGAGCGCAACGCAATTAATACGCGTACCGCTAGCCAGGAAGAGTTTGTAGAAACGCAAAAAGGCCATCCG
TCAGGATGGCCTTCTGCTTAGTTTGATGCCTGGCAGTTTATGGCGGGCGTCCTGCCCGCCACCCTCCGGG
CCGTTGCTTCACAACGTTCAAATCCGCTCCCGGCGGATTTGTCCTACTCAGGAGAGCGTTCACCGACAAA
CAACAGATAAAACGAAAGGCCCAGTCTTCCGACTGAGCCTTTCGTTTTATTTGATGCCTGGCAGTTCCCT
ACTCTCGCGTTAACGCTAGCATGGATGTTTTCCCAGTCACGACGTTGTAAAACGACGGCCAGTCTTAAGC
TCGGGCCCCAAATAATGATTTTATTTTGACTGATAGTGACCTGTTCGTTGCAACACATTGATGAGCAATG
CTTTTTTATAATGCCAACTTTGTACAAAAAAGCAGGCTCCACCATGGAGAAGGCAAGGCCACTGTGGGCA
AACTCCCTGCAGTTCGTGTTTGCCTGCATCTCTTACGCAGTGGGACTGGGAAACGTGTGGAGGTTCCCTT
ACCTGTGCCAGATGTATGGCGGCGGCTCCTTTCTGGTGCCCTACATCATCATGCTGATCGTGGAGGGCAT
GCCTCTGCTGTATCTGGAGCTGGCAGTGGGACAGAGGATGAGACAGGGAAGCATCGGCGCCTGGAGGACC
ATCTCTCCATACCTGAGCGGAGTGGGAGTGGCATCCGTGGTGGTGTCTTTCTTTCTGAGCATGTACTATA
ACGTGATCAATGCCTGGGCCTTCTGGTACCTGTTCCACTCTTTTCAGGACCCACTGCCTTGGAGCGTGTG
CCCCCTGAACGGCAATCACACCGGCTATGATGAGGAGTGTGAGAAGGCCAGCTCCACCCAGTACTTTTGG
TATCGCAAGACACTGAACATCAGCCCATCCCTGCAGGAGAATGGAGGAGTGCAGTGGGAGCCCGCCCTGT
GCCTGCTGCTGGCCTGGCTGGTGGTGTACCTGTGCATCCTGCGGGGCACCGAGAGCACAGGCAAGGTGGT
GTATTTCACCGCCTCCCTGCCTTACTGCGTGCTGATCATCTATCTGATCAGAGGACTGACCCTGCACGGA
GCAACAAACGGACTGATGTACATGTTTACCCCAAAGATCGAGCAGCTGGCCAACCCCAAGGCCTGGATCA
ATGCCGCCACACAGATCTTCTTTAGCCTGGGACTGGGATTCGGATCCCTGATCGCCTTTGCCAGCTATAA
CGAGCCATCCAACAATTGCCAGAAGCACGCCATCATCGTGTCCCTGATCAATTCTTTCACCAGCATCTTT
GCCTCTATCGTGACATTCAGCATCTACGGCTTCAAGGCCACCTTTAACTATGAGAATTGTCTGAAGAAGG
TGAGCCTGCTGCTGACCAACACATTCGACCTGGAGGATGGCTTTCTGACAGCCTCTAATCTGGAGCAGGT
GAAGGGCTACCTGGCCAGCGCCTACCCTTCCAAGTATTCTGAGATGTTCCCACAGATCAAGAACTGTAGC
CTGGAGTCCGAGCTGGACACCGCAGTGCAGGGAACAGGACTGGCCTTTATCGTGTACACCGAGGCCATCA
AGAACATGGAGGTGTCCCAGCTGTGGTCTGTGCTGTATTTCTTTATGCTGCTGATGCTGGGCATCGGCTC
CATGCTGGGCAATACAGCCGCCATCCTGACCCCTCTGACAGATAGCAAGATCATCTCTAGCCACCTGCCA
AAGGAGGCCATCTCCGGCCTGGTGTGCCTGGTGAATTGTGCCATCGGCATGGTGTTCACCATGGAGGCCG
GCAACTACTGGTTCGACATCTTTAATGATTATGCCGCCACCCTGAGCCTGCTGCTGATCGTGCTGGTGGA
GACAATCGCCGTGTGCTACGTGTATGGCCTGCGGAGATTTGAGTCCGACCTGAAGGCAATGACAGGAAGG
GCCGTGTCTTGGTACTGGAAAGTGATGTGGGCCGGCGTGTCCCCTCTGCTGATCGTGTCTCTGTTCGTGT
TTTACCTGTCTGATTATATCCTGACCGGCACACTGAAGTATCAGGCATGGGACGCAAGCCAGGGACAGCT
GGTGACCAAGGATTACCCAGCATATGCACTGGCCGTGATCGGACTGCTGGTGGCATCCTCTACCATGTGC
ATCCCTCTGGCCGCCCTGGGCACATTCGTGCAGAGGCGCCTGAAGAGAGGCGACGCCGATCCAGTGGCCG
ACCCAGCTTTCTTGTACAAAGTTGGCATTATAAGAAAGCATTGCTTATCAATTTGTTGCAACGAACAGGT
CACTATCAGTCAAAATAAAATCATTATTTGCCATCCAGCTGATATCCCCTATAGTGAGTCGTATTACATG
GTCATAGCTGTTTCCTGGCAGCTCTGGCCCGTGTCTCAAAATCTCTGATGTTACATTGCACAAGATAAAA
ATATATCATCATGAACAATAAAACTGTCTGCTTACATAAACAGTAATACAAGGGGTGTTATGAGCCATAT
TCAACGGGAAACGTCGAGGCCGCGATTAAATTCCAACATGGATGCTGATTTATATGGGTATAAATGGGCT
CGCGATAATGTCGGGCAATCAGGTGCGACAATCTATCGCTTGTATGGGAAGCCCGATGCGCCAGAGTTGT
TTCTGAAACATGGCAAAGGTAGCGTTGCCAATGATGTTACAGATGAGATGGTCAGACTAAACTGGCTGAC
GGAATTTATGCCTCTTCCGACCATCAAGCATTTTATCCGTACTCCTGATGATGCATGGTTACTCACCACT
GCGATCCCCGGAAAAACAGCATTCCAGGTATTAGAAGAATATCCTGATTCAGGTGAAAATATTGTTGATG
CGCTGGCAGTGTTCCTGCGCCGGTTGCATTCGATTCCTGTTTGTAATTGTCCTTTTAACAGCGATCGCGT
ATTTCGTCTCGCTCAGGCGCAATCACGAATGAATAACGGTTTGGTTGATGCGAGTGATTTTGATGACGAG
CGTAATGGCTGGCCTGTTGAACAAGTCTGGAAAGAAATGCATAAACTTTTGCCATTCTCACCGGATTCAG
TCGTCACTCATGGTGATTTCTCACTTGATAACCTTATTTTTGACGAGGGGAAATTAATAGGTTGTATTGA
TGTTGGACGAGTCGGAATCGCAGACCGATACCAGGATCTTGCCATCCTATGGAACTGCCTCGGTGAGTTT
TCTCCTTCATTACAGAAACGGCTTTTTCAAAAATATGGTATTGATAATCCTGATATGAATAAATTGCAGT
TTCATTTGATGCTCGATGAGTTTTTCTAATCAGAATTGGTTAATTGGTTGTAACACTGGCAGAGCATTAC
GCTGACTTGACGGGACGGCGCAAGCTCATGACCAAAATCCCTTAACGTGAGTTACGCGTCGTTCCACTGA
GCGTCAGACCCCGTAGAAAAGATCAAAGGATCTTCTTGAGATCCTTTTTTTCTGCGCGTAATCTGCTGCT
TGCAAACAAAAAAACCACCGCTACCAGCGGTGGTTTGTTTGCCGGATCAAGAGCTACCAACTCTTTTTCC
GAAGGTAACTGGCTTCAGCAGAGCGCAGATACCAAATACTGTTCTTCTAGTGTAGCCGTAGTTAGGCCAC
CACTTCAAGAACTCTGTAGCACCGCCTACATACCTCGCTCTGCTAATCCTGTTACCAGTGGCTGCTGCCA
GTGGCGATAAGTCGTGTCTTACCGGGTTGGACTCAAGACGATAGTTACCGGATAAGGCGCAGCGGTCGGG
CTGAACGGGGGGTTCGTGCACACAGCCCAGCTTGGAGCGAACGACCTACACCGAACTGAGATACCTACAG
CGTGAGCTATGAGAAAGCGCCACGCTTCCCGAAGGGAGAAAGGCGGACAGGTATCCGGTAAGCGGCAGGG
TCGGAACAGGAGAGCGCACGAGGGAGCTTCCAGGGGGAAACGCCTGGTATCTTTATAGTCCTGTCGGGTT
TCGCCACCTCTGACTTGAGCGTCGATTTTTGTGATGCTCGTCAGGGGGGCGGAGCCTATGGAAAAACGCC
AGCAACGCGGCCTTTTTACGGTTCCTGGCCTTTTGCTGGCCTTTTGCTCACATGTT
