>Addgene plasmid #132243 | pDONR221_SLC6A20 | depositor partial sequence | sequence record 253886 | Codon-optimized ORF of SLC6A20
ATGGAGAAGGCAAGGCCACTGTGGGCAAACTCCCTGCAGTTCGTGTTTGCCTGCATCTCTTACGCAGTGG
GACTGGGAAACGTGTGGAGGTTCCCTTACCTGTGCCAGATGTATGGCGGCGGCTCCTTTCTGGTGCCCTA
CATCATCATGCTGATCGTGGAGGGCATGCCTCTGCTGTATCTGGAGCTGGCAGTGGGACAGAGGATGAGA
CAGGGAAGCATCGGCGCCTGGAGGACCATCTCTCCATACCTGAGCGGAGTGGGAGTGGCATCCGTGGTGG
TGTCTTTCTTTCTGAGCATGTACTATAACGTGATCAATGCCTGGGCCTTCTGGTACCTGTTCCACTCTTT
TCAGGACCCACTGCCTTGGAGCGTGTGCCCCCTGAACGGCAATCACACCGGCTATGATGAGGAGTGTGAG
AAGGCCAGCTCCACCCAGTACTTTTGGTATCGCAAGACACTGAACATCAGCCCATCCCTGCAGGAGAATG
GAGGAGTGCAGTGGGAGCCCGCCCTGTGCCTGCTGCTGGCCTGGCTGGTGGTGTACCTGTGCATCCTGCG
GGGCACCGAGAGCACAGGCAAGGTGGTGTATTTCACCGCCTCCCTGCCTTACTGCGTGCTGATCATCTAT
CTGATCAGAGGACTGACCCTGCACGGAGCAACAAACGGACTGATGTACATGTTTACCCCAAAGATCGAGC
AGCTGGCCAACCCCAAGGCCTGGATCAATGCCGCCACACAGATCTTCTTTAGCCTGGGACTGGGATTCGG
ATCCCTGATCGCCTTTGCCAGCTATAACGAGCCATCCAACAATTGCCAGAAGCACGCCATCATCGTGTCC
CTGATCAATTCTTTCACCAGCATCTTTGCCTCTATCGTGACATTCAGCATCTACGGCTTCAAGGCCACCT
TTAACTATGAGAATTGTCTGAAGAAGGTGAGCCTGCTGCTGACCAACACATTCGACCTGGAGGATGGCTT
TCTGACAGCCTCTAATCTGGAGCAGGTGAAGGGCTACCTGGCCAGCGCCTACCCTTCCAAGTATTCTGAG
ATGTTCCCACAGATCAAGAACTGTAGCCTGGAGTCCGAGCTGGACACCGCAGTGCAGGGAACAGGACTGG
CCTTTATCGTGTACACCGAGGCCATCAAGAACATGGAGGTGTCCCAGCTGTGGTCTGTGCTGTATTTCTT
TATGCTGCTGATGCTGGGCATCGGCTCCATGCTGGGCAATACAGCCGCCATCCTGACCCCTCTGACAGAT
AGCAAGATCATCTCTAGCCACCTGCCAAAGGAGGCCATCTCCGGCCTGGTGTGCCTGGTGAATTGTGCCA
TCGGCATGGTGTTCACCATGGAGGCCGGCAACTACTGGTTCGACATCTTTAATGATTATGCCGCCACCCT
GAGCCTGCTGCTGATCGTGCTGGTGGAGACAATCGCCGTGTGCTACGTGTATGGCCTGCGGAGATTTGAG
TCCGACCTGAAGGCAATGACAGGAAGGGCCGTGTCTTGGTACTGGAAAGTGATGTGGGCCGGCGTGTCCC
CTCTGCTGATCGTGTCTCTGTTCGTGTTTTACCTGTCTGATTATATCCTGACCGGCACACTGAAGTATCA
GGCATGGGACGCAAGCCAGGGACAGCTGGTGACCAAGGATTACCCAGCATATGCACTGGCCGTGATCGGA
CTGCTGGTGGCATCCTCTACCATGTGCATCCCTCTGGCCGCCCTGGGCACATTCGTGCAGAGGCGCCTGA
AGAGAGGCGACGCCGATCCAGTGGCC
